Addgene plasmid #67308: pDONR221-ARF3
Purpose: hArf3 with stop codon in Gateway Entry vector
Depositing lab: Richard Kahn. Depositing organization: Emory University. Publication: Tool box: Plasmids for the expression or knockdown of human ARF Family GTPases (ARF/ARL/SAR) and their co-expression in bacteria with N-myristoyltransferases. Kerr SC, Kahn RA. Cell Logist. 2015 Sep 21;5(3):e1090523. doi: 10.1080/21592799.2015.1090523. eCollection 2015 Jul-Sep. PubMed 27057421.
Backbone
  Vector backbone: pDONR221
  Backbone manufacturer: Life Technologies
  Vector type: Bacterial Expression ; Gateway Entry vector
Growth in bacteria
  Bacterial resistance: Kanamycin, 50 μg/mL
  Growth temperature: 37°C
  Growth strain: DH5alpha
  Copy number: High Copy
Gene/Insert
  Gene/Insert name: ARF3 (alt name: pRK2s-221)
  Species: H. sapiens (human)
  Entrez Gene: ARF3
  Promoter: None
  Cloning method: Gateway Cloning
  Sequencing primers: 5′ M13-Fwd; 3′ M13-Rev
Terms and licenses: Academic/Nonprofit Terms; Industry Terms: Not Available to Industry
How to cite: pDONR221-ARF3 was a gift from Richard Kahn (Addgene plasmid # 67308 ; http://n2t.net/addgene:67308 ; RRID:Addgene_67308)
