[The description below was written by a language model from this plasmid's Addgene catalogue record.]
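Description:
pDONR221-ARF3 is a Gateway Entry clone built on the commercial pDONR221 donor backbone, carrying the open reading frame of human ARF3, a member of the ARF family of small regulatory GTPases. The plasmid is maintained in standard E. coli cloning strains as a high-copy vector and is selected with kanamycin. No feature table accompanies the record, so the details of the origin of replication and flanking elements are not explicitly listed. As a product of Gateway cloning into a pDONR vector, the insert would be expected to sit between attL recombination sites, with M13 forward and reverse primer sites on either side available for sequence verification.

The record states that there is no promoter driving the insert, which is consistent with its role as an entry clone: although catalogued under bacterial expression, it is not itself designed to express ARF3 but to serve as a shuttle from which the coding sequence can be moved by LR recombination into any compatible Gateway destination vector. The ARF3 sequence retains its stop codon, so it is suited to destination vectors that produce untagged protein or add N-terminal fusions, and not to those supplying C-terminal tags, which would not be translated. The construct belongs to a larger toolbox of plasmids assembled for expressing or knocking down human ARF, ARL and SAR family GTPases, and it provides a convenient starting point for generating ARF3 expression constructs for different hosts and experimental purposes.
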