>Addgene plasmid #67308 | pDONR221-ARF3 | addgene partial sequence | sequence record 118162 | M13-Rev 5'-CAGGAAACAGCTATGACC-3'
TCAGCTGGATGGCAAATAATGATTTTATTTTGACTGATAGTGACCTGTTCGTTGCAACAAATTGATAAGC
AATGCTTTCTTATAATGCCAACTTTGTACAAGAAAGCTGGGTCCTATCACTTCTTGTTTTTGAGCTGATT
GGCCAGCCAGTCCAGGCCTTCGTACAGCCCGTCCCCGCTGGTGGCACAGGTGGCCTGAATGTACCAGTTA
CGGTGACGAAGGGAATGCAGGCCCAGCTTGTCTGTGATCTCAGCAGCGTTCATAGCATTAGGCAGATCCT
GTTTGTTTGCAAAGACAAGGAGTACAGCATCCCGGAGCTCGTCCTCCGCCAGCATTCTCATCAGCTCTTC
CCGGGCCTCATTTACTCGCTCCCGATCATTGCTGTCGACCACAAATATCAACCCTTGGGTGTTCTGGAAG
TAGTGTCTCCAGAGGGGTCGAATCTTGTCCTGGCCACCCACATCCCACACTGTAAAGCTGATGTTCTTAT
ACTCCACTGTCTCCACATTGAACCCAATGGTAGGGATGGTGGTGACGATCTCCCCCAGTTTCAGCTTGTA
TAGGATGGTGGTCTTTCCTGCGGCATCCAGGCCCACCATCAGGATGCGCATCTCCTTCTTCCCAATCAGG
CTCTTGAGAAGGTTTCCAAAGATATTGCCCATGGTTCTATCTCCTTCTAAGCCTGCTTTTTTGTACAAAG
TTGGCATTATAAAAAAGCATTGCTCATCAATTTGTTGCAACGAACAGGTCACTATCAGTCAAAATAAAAT
CATTATTTGGGGCCCGAGCTTAAGACTGGCCGTCGTTTTACAACGTCGTGACTGGGAAAACATCCGTGCT
AGCGTTAACGCGAGAGTAGGGAACTGCCAGGCATCAAATA
